Addgene plasmid #110039: pHH0103_PLAT_Trypsin
Purpose: Protein expression and purification of PLAT_Trypsin
Depositing lab: Sachdev Sidhu. Depositing organization: University of Toronto. Publication: Large-scale survey and database of high affinity ligands for peptide recognition modules. Teyra J, Kelil A, Jain S, Helmy M, Jajodia R, Hooda Y, Gu J, D'Cruz AA, Nicholson SE, Min J, Sudol M, Kim PM, Bader GD, Sidhu SS. Mol Syst Biol. 2020 Dec;16(12):e9310. doi: 10.15252/msb.20199310. PubMed 33438817.
Backbone
  Vector backbone: pHH0103
  Vector type: Bacterial Expression
Growth in bacteria
  Bacterial resistance: Ampicillin, 100 μg/mL
  Growth temperature: 37°C
  Growth strain: DH5alpha
  Copy number: Low Copy
Gene/Insert
  Gene/Insert name: PLAT_Trypsin
  Species: H. sapiens (human)
  Entrez Gene: PLAT (a.k.a. T-PA, TPA)
  Cloning method: Restriction Enzyme; 5′ cloning site Sfi1 (unknown if destroyed); 3′ cloning site Not1 (unknown if destroyed)
Terms and licenses: Academic/Nonprofit Terms; Industry Terms: Not Available to Industry
How to cite: pHH0103_PLAT_Trypsin was a gift from Sachdev Sidhu (Addgene plasmid # 110039 ; http://n2t.net/addgene:110039 ; RRID:Addgene_110039)
