[The description below was written by a language model from this plasmid's Addgene catalogue record and pLannotate feature annotations shown in this document.]
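Description:
pHH0103_PLAT_Trypsin is a 7,482-nt bacterial expression plasmid built on the pHH0103 backbone for producing and purifying the trypsin-like serine protease domain of human tissue-type plasminogen activator (PLAT, also called t-PA). It is propagated in E. coli under ampicillin selection (β-lactamase with its own promoter) and replicates from a ColE1/pMB1-type origin. The backbone also carries the pBR322 bom region and an f1 phage origin, the latter apparently interrupting the rop gene, which is annotated only as two fragments. The catalogue lists the plasmid as low copy.

Expression is driven by the strong hybrid tac promoter followed by a lac operator. A lacI gene on the plasmid, under the up-mutated lacIq promoter, supplies repressor, so transcription stays off until it is induced with IPTG. The annotated features downstream of the promoter are a 6xHis tag, Schistosoma japonicum glutathione S-transferase and then the insert, which was cloned between SfiI and NotI sites. This arrangement is consistent with an N-terminally His- and GST-tagged fusion that can be captured on either metal-chelate or glutathione resin. The automated annotation labels the insert region as a fragment of a vampire bat plasminogen activator. This most likely reflects homology to that protein, since the catalogue states the insert is human PLAT. An fd phage terminator follows the insert. Beyond it lie fragments of M13 gene III, a tetracycline-resistance gene fragment and a partial tet promoter, which look like non-functional remnants of a phagemid ancestor rather than parts of the expressed product. The plasmid belongs to a collection of domain expression constructs associated with a large-scale survey of peptide ligands for peptide recognition modules.
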