Features (pLannotate 1.2.2; 21 found; start..end, strand, type, name):
      1..29      +  promoter       tac promoter: strong E. coli promoter; hybrid between the trp and lac UV5 promoters
     37..53      +  protein_bind   lac operator: The lac repressor binds to the lac operator to inhibit transcription in E. coli. This inhibition can be relieved by adding lactose or isopropyl-β-D-thiogalactopyranoside (IPTG). lac repressor encoded by lacI
    138..155     +  CDS            6xHis: 6xHis affinity tag
    171..824     +  CDS            GST26_SCHJA: Experimental evidence at protein level: Swiss-Prot protein existence level 1. GST isoenzymes appear to play a central role in the parasite detoxification system. Other functions are also suspected including a role in increasing the solubility of haematin in the parasite gut. From Schistosoma japonicum (Blood fluke).
    912..1661    +  CDS            URTG_DESRO (fragment): Experimental evidence at protein level: Swiss-Prot protein existence level 1. Probably essential to support the feeding habits of this exclusively haematophagous animal. Probable potent thrombolytic agent. From Desmodus rotundus (Vampire bat).
   1677..1724    +  terminator     fd terminator (sequence withheld): central terminator from bacteriophage fd (Otsuka and Kunisawa, 1982)
   1729..1941    +  CDS            M13 gene III (fragment) (sequence partly withheld): pIII; III; minor coat protein
   1956..2426    +  CDS            M13 gene III (fragment) (sequence partly withheld): pIII; III; minor coat protein
   2448..2518    +  CDS            TcR (fragment): tetracycline efflux protein; tet; confers resistance to tetracycline
   2760..3140    -  CDS            YPB1_ECOLX: Protein predicted: Swiss-Prot protein existence level 4. From Escherichia coli.
   3157..3308    +  CDS            rop (fragment): Rop protein, which maintains plasmids at low copy number; rop
   3344..3772    -  rep_origin     f1 ori (sequence partly withheld): f1 bacteriophage origin of replication; arrow indicates direction of (+) strand synthesis
   3781..3820    +  CDS            rop (fragment): Rop protein, which maintains plasmids at low copy number; rop
   3922..4062    +  misc_feature   bom: basis of mobility region from pBR322
   4248..4835    -  rep_origin     ori: high-copy-number ColE1/pMB1/pBR322/pUC origin of replication
   5006..5866    -  CDS            AmpR: β-lactamase; bla; confers resistance to ampicillin, carbenicillin, and related antibiotics
   5867..5971    -  promoter       AmpR promoter: bla
   6080..6157    +  promoter       lacIq promoter: lacI (mutant); In the lacIq allele, a single base change in the promoter boosts expression of the lacI gene about 10-fold.
   6158..7240    +  CDS            lacI: lac repressor; lacI; The lac repressor binds to the lac operator to inhibit transcription in E. coli. This inhibition can be relieved by adding lactose or isopropyl-β-D-thiogalactopyranoside (IPTG).
   7253..7274    +  protein_bind   CAP binding site: CAP binding activates transcription in the presence of cAMP. E. coli catabolite activator protein
   7293..7310    +  promoter       tet promoter (fragment): E. coli promoter for tetracycline efflux protein gene
>Addgene plasmid #110039 | pHH0103_PLAT_Trypsin | addgene full sequence | sequence record 215954 | Addgene NGS Result
TTGACAATTAATCATCGGCTCGTATAATGTGTGGAATTGTGAGCGGATAACAATTTCACACAGGAAACAG
CCAGTCCGTTTAGGTGTTTTCACGAGCACTTCACCAACAAGGACCATAGATTATGAAAATCGAAGAACAC
CATCACCATCACCATTCCAGCGGTAAGCTTATGTCCCCTATACTAGGTTATTGGAAAATTAAGGGCCTTG
TGCAACCCACTCGACTTCTTTTGGAATATCTTGAAGAAAAATATGAAGAGCATTTGTATGAGCGCGATGA
AGGTGATAAATGGCGAAACAAAAAGTTTGAATTGGGTTTGGAGTTTCCCAATCTTCCTTATTATATTGAT
GGTGATGTTAAATTAACACAGTCTATGGCCATCATACGTTATATAGCTGACAAGCACAACATGTTGGGTG
GTTGTCCAAAAGAGCGTGCAGAGATTTCAATGCTTGAAGGAGCGGTTTTGGATATTAGATACGGTGTTTC
GAGAATTGCATATAGTAAAGACTTTGAAACTCTCAAAGTTGATTTTCTTAGCAAGCTACCTGAAATGCTG
AAAATGTTCGAAGATCGTTTATGTCATAAAACATATTTAAATGGTGATCATGTAACCCATCCTGACTTCA
TGTTGTATGACGCTCTTGATGTTGTTTTATACATGGACCCAATGTGCCTGGATGCGTTCCCAAAATTAGT
TTGTTTTAAAAAACGTATTGAAGCTATCCCACAAATTGATAAGTACTTGAAATCCAGCAAGTATATAGCA
TGGCCTTTGCAGGGCTGGCAAGCCACGTTTGGTGGTGGCGACCATCCTCCAAAATCGGATCTGGAAGTTC
TGTTCCAGGGGCCCCTGTCCAGCGGTCTGGTTCCGCGTGGTTCCGGTACCGCGGCCCAGCCGGCCATTAA
AGGCGGTCTGTTTGCGGATATCGCCTCACATCCGTGGCAGGCGGCCATTTTTGCGAAACACCGTCGCTCG
CCGGGTGAACGTTTCCTGTGCGGCGGTATTCTGATCAGCTCTTGTTGGATTCTGTCTGCAGCTCATTGCT
TTCAGGAACGCTTCCCGCCGCATCACCTGACCGTGATCCTGGGTCGTACGTATCGCGTGGTTCCGGGCGA
AGAAGAACAAAAATTCGAAGTGGAAAAATACATTGTTCACAAAGAATTCGATGACGATACCTACGACAAC
GATATCGCGCTGCTGCAGCTGAAAAGCGATAGTTCCCGTTGTGCCCAAGAATCATCGGTCGTGCGCACCG
TTTGCCTGCCGCCGGCAGACCTGCAGCTGCCGGATTGGACGGAATGTGAACTGAGTGGCTATGGTAAACA
TGAAGCACTGAGTCCGTTCTACTCCGAACGTCTGAAAGAAGCTCATGTTCGTCTGTACCCGAGCTCTCGC
TGTACCTCCCAACACCTGCTGAACCGTACCGTCACGGACAATATGCTGTGCGCAGGTGATACGCGTAGCG
GCGGTCCGCAGGCAAACCTGCACGACGCTTGTCAAGGCGATTCTGGCGGTCCGCTGGTCTGCCTGAATGA
CGGTCGCATGACCCTGGTGGGCATTATCAGTTGGGGCCTGGGTTGCGGCCAGAAAGATGTTCCGGGCGTC
TATACCAAAGTGACGAACTACCTGGACTGGATCCGTGATAATATGCGCCCGGCGGCCGCATA
[142 nt withheld, positions 1673-1814]
C
[98 nt withheld, positions 1816-1913]
AGTTTGTACTGGTGACGAAACTCAGTGTCTAGCTAGAGTGGC
[149 nt withheld, positions 1956-2104]
T
[41 nt withheld, positions 2106-2146]
T
[62 nt withheld, positions 2148-2209]
A
[35 nt withheld, positions 2211-2245]
CCTCCCTCAATCGGTTGAATGTCGCCCTTTTGTCTTTGGCGCTGGTAAACCATATGAA
[86 nt withheld, positions 2304-2389]
T
[54 nt withheld, positions 2391-2444]
CTAGCGCCGCCCTATACCTTGTCTGCCTCCCCGCGTTGCGTCGCGGTGCATGGAGCCGGGCCACCTCGAC
CTGAATGGAAGCCGGCGGCACCTCGCTAACGGATTCACCACTCCAAGAATTGGAGCCAATCAATTCTTGC
GGAGAACTGTGAATGCGCAAACCAACCCTTGGCAGAACATATCCATCGCGTCCGCCATCTCCAGCAGCCG
CACGCGGCGCATCTCGGGCAGCGTTGGGTCCTGGCCACGGGTGCGCATGATCGTGCTCCTGTCGTTGAGG
ACCCGGCTAGGCTGGCGGGGTTGCCTTACTGGTTAGCAGAATGAATCACCGATACGCGAGCGAACGTGAA
GCGACTGCTGCTGCAAAACGTCTGCGACCTGAGCAACAACATGAATGGTCTTCGGTTTCCGTGTTTCGTA
AAGTCTGGAAACGCGGAAGTCAGCGCCCTGCACCATTATGTTCCGGATCTGCATCGCAGGATGCTGCTGG
CTACCCTGTGGAACACCTACATCTGTATTAACGAAGCGCTGGCATTGACCCTGAGTGATTTTTCTCTGGT
CCCGCCGCATCCATACCGCCAGTTGTTTACCCTCACAACGTTCCAGTAACCGGGCATGTTCATCATCAGT
AACCCGTATCGTGAGCATCCTCTCTCGTTTCATCGGTATCATTACCCCCATGAACAGAAATCCCCCTTAC
ACGGAGGCATCAGTGACCAAACAGGAAAAAACCGCCCTTAACATGGCCCGCTTTATCAGAAGCCAGACAT
TAACGCTTCTGGAGAAACTCAACGAGCTGGACGCGGATGAACAGGCAGACATCTGTGAATCGCTTCACGA
CCACGCTGATGAGCTTTACCGCAGGATCCGCGAAATTGTAAGCGTTAATATTTTGTTAAAATTCGCGTTA
AATTTTTGTTAAATCAGCTCATTTTTTAACCAATAGGCCGAAATCGGCAAAATCCCTTATAAATCAAAAG
AATAGACCGAGATAGGGT
[37 nt withheld, positions 3443-3479]
AAAGAACGTGGACTCCAACGTCAAAGG
[49 nt withheld, positions 3507-3555]
T
[91 nt withheld, positions 3557-3647]
G
[124 nt withheld, positions 3649-3772]
CGCGGATCCTGCCTCGCGCGTTTCGGTGATGACGGTGAAAACCTCTGACACATGCAGCTCCCGGAGACGG
TCACAGCTTGTCTGTAAGCGGATGCCGGGAGCAGACAAGCCCGTCAGGGCGCGTCAGCGGGTGTTGGCGG
GTGTCGGGGCGCAGCCATGACCCAGTCACGTAGCGATAGCGGAGTGTATACTGGCTTAACTATGCGGCAT
CAGAGCAGATTGTACTGAGAGTGCACCATATGCGGTGTGAAATACCGCACAGATGCGTAAGGAGAAAATA
CCGCATCAGGCGCTCTTCCGCTTCCTCGCTCACTGACTCGCTGCGCTCGGTCGTTCGGCTGCGGCGAGCG
GTATCAGCTCACTCAAAGGCGGTAATACGGTTATCCACAGAATCAGGGGATAACGCAGGAAAGAACATGT
GAGCAAAAGGCCAGCAAAAGGCCAGGAACCGTAAAAAGGCCGCGTTGCTGGCGTTTTTCCATAGGCTCCG
CCCCCCTGACGAGCATCACAAAAATCGACGCTCAAGTCAGAGGTGGCGAAACCCGACAGGACTATAAAGA
TACCAGGGTTTCCCCCTGGAAGCTCCCTCGTGCGCTCTCCTGTTCCGACCCTGCCGCTTACCGGATACCT
GTCCGCCTTTCTCCCTTCGGGAAGCGTGGCGCTTTCTCATAGCTCACGCTGTAGGTATCTCAGTTCGGTG
TAGGTCGTTCGCTCCAAGCTGGGCTGTGTGCACGAACCCCCCGTTCAGCCCGACCGCTGCGCCTTATCCG
GTAACTATCGTCTTGAGTCCAACCCGGTAAGACACGACTTATCGCCACTGGCAGCAGCCACTGGTAACAG
GATTAGCAGAGCGAGGTATGTAGGCGGTGCTACAGAGTTCTTGAAGTGGTGGCCTAACTACGGCTACACT
AGAAGGACAGTATTTGGTATCTGCGCTCTGCTGAAGCCAGTTACCTTCGGAAAAAGAGTTGGTAGCTCTT
GATCCGGCAAACAAACCACCGCTGGTAGCGGTGGTTTTTTTGTTTGCAAGCAGCAGATTACGCGCAGAAA
AAAAGGATCTCAAGAAGATCCTTTGATCTTTTCTACGGGGTCTGACGCTCAGTGGAACGAAAACTCACGT
TAAGGGATTTTGGTCATGAGATTATCAAAAAGGATCTTCACCTAGATCCTTTTAAATTAAAAATGAAGTT
TTAAATCAATCTAAAGTATATATGAGTAAACTTGGTCTGACAGTTACCAATGCTTAATCAGTGAGGCACC
TATCTCAGCGATCTGTCTATTTCGTTCATCCATAGTTGCCTGACTCCCCGTCGTGTAGATAACTACGATA
CGGGAGGGCTTACCATCTGGCCCCAGTGCTGCAATGATACCGCGAGACCCACGCTCACCGGCTCCAGATT
TATCAGCAATAAACCAGCCAGCCGGAAGGGCCGAGCGCAGAAGTGGTCCTGCAACTTTATCCGCCTCCAT
CCAGTCTATTAATTGTTGCCGGGAAGCTAGAGTAAGTAGTTCGCCAGTTAATAGTTTGCGCAACGTTGTT
GCCATTGCTGCAGGCATCGTGGTGTCACGCTCGTCGTTTGGTATGGCTTCATTCAGCTCCGGTTCCCAAC
GATCAAGGCGAGTTACATGATCCCCCATGTTGTGCAAAAAAGCGGTTAGCTCCTTCGGTCCTCCGATCGT
TGTCAGAAGTAAGTTGGCCGCAGTGTTATCACTCATGGTTATGGCAGCACTGCATAATTCTCTTACTGTC
ATGCCATCCGTAAGATGCTTTTCTGTGACTGGTGAGTACTCAACCAAGTCATTCTGAGAATAGTGTATGC
GGCGACCGAGTTGCTCTTGCCCGGCGTCAACACGGGATAATACCGCGCCACATAGCAGAACTTTAAAAGT
GCTCATCATTGGAAAACGTTCTTCGGGGCGAAAACTCTCAAGGATCTTACCGCTGTTGAGATCCAGTTCG
ATGTAACCCACTCGTGCACCCAACTGATCTTCAGCATCTTTTACTTTCACCAGCGTTTCTGGGTGAGCAA
AAACAGGAAGGCAAAATGCCGCAAAAAAGGGAATAAGGGCGACACGGAAATGTTGAATACTCATACTCTT
CCTTTTTCAATATTATTGAAGCATTTATCAGGGTTATTGTCTCATGAGCGGATACATATTTGAATGTATT
TAGAAAAATAAACAAATAGGGGTTCCGCGCACATTTCCCCGAAAAGTGCCACCTGACGTCTAAGAAACCA
TTATTATCATGACATTAACCTATAAAAATAGGCGTATCACGAGGCCCTTTCGTCTTCAAGAATTCCCGAC
ACCATCGAATGGTGCAAAACCTTTCGCGGTATGGCATGATAGCGCCCGGAAGAGAGTCAATTCAGGGTGG
TGAATGTGAAACCAGTAACGTTATACGATGTCGCAGAGTATGCCGGTGTCTCTTATCAGACCGTTTCCCG
CGTGGTGAACCAGGCCAGCCACGTTTCTGCGAAAACGCGGGAAAAAGTGGAAGCGGCGATGGCGGAGCTG
AATTACATTCCCAACCGCGTGGCACAACAACTGGCGGGCAAACAGTCGTTGCTGATTGGCGTTGCCACCT
CCAGTCTGGCCCTGCACGCGCCGTCGCAAATTGTCGCGGCGATTAAATCTCGCGCCGATCAACTGGGTGC
CAGCGTGGTGGTGTCGATGGTAGAACGAAGCGGCGTCGAAGCCTGTAAAGCGGCGGTGCACAATCTTCTC
GCGCAACGCGTCAGTGGGCTGATCATTAACTATCCGCTGGATGACCAGGATGCCATTGCTGTGGAAGCTG
CCTGCACTAATGTTCCGGCGTTATTTCTTGATGTCTCTGACCAGACACCCATCAACAGTATTATTTTCTC
CCATGAAGACGGTACGCGACTGGGCGTGGAGCATCTGGTCGCATTGGGTCACCAGCAAATCGCGCTGTTA
GCGGGCCCATTAAGTTCTGTCTCGGCGCGTCTGCGTCTGGCTGGCTGGCATAAATATCTCACTCGCAATC
AAATTCAGCCGATAGCGGAACGGGAAGGCGACTGGAGTGCCATGTCCGGTTTTCAACAAACCATGCAAAT
GCTGAATGAGGGCATCGTTCCCACTGCGATGCTGGTTGCCAACGATCAGATGGCGCTGGGCGCAATGCGC
GCCATTACCGAGTCCGGGCTGCGCGTTGGTGCGGATATCTCGGTAGTGGGATACGACGATACCGAAGACA
GCTCATGTTATATCCCGCCGTTAACCACCATCAAACAGGATTTTCGCCTGCTGGGGCAAACCAGCGTGGA
CCGCTTGCTGCAACTCTCTCAGGGCCAGGCGGTGAAGGGCAATCAGCTGTTGCCCGTCTCACTGGTGAAA
AGAAAAACCACCCTGGCGCCCAATACGCAAACCGCCTCTCCCCGCGCGTTGGCCGATTCATTAATGCAGC
TGGCACGACAGGTTTCCCGACTGGAAAGCGGGCAGTGAGCGCAACGCAATTAATGTAAGTTAGCTCACTC
ATTAGGCACAATTCTCATGTTTGACAGCTTATCATCGACTGCACGGTGCACCAATGCTTCTGGCGTCAGG
CAGCCATCGGAAGCTGTGGTATGGCTGTGCAGGTCGTAAATCACTGCATAATTCGTGTCGCTCAAGGCGC
ACTCCCGTTCTGGATAATGTTTTTTGCGCCGACATCATAACGGTTCTGGCAAATATTCTGAAATGAGCTG
