>Addgene plasmid #110039 | pHH0103_PLAT_Trypsin | depositor partial sequence | sequence record 206991 | pHH0103_PLAT_Trypsin sequence 777 bps
GGCCCAGCCGGCCATTAAAGGCGGTCTGTTTGCGGATATCGCCTCACATCCGTGGCAGGCGGCCATTTTT
GCGAAACACCGTCGCTCGCCGGGTGAACGTTTCCTGTGCGGCGGTATTCTGATCAGCTCTTGTTGGATTC
TGTCTGCAGCTCATTGCTTTCAGGAACGCTTCCCGCCGCATCACCTGACCGTGATCCTGGGTCGTACGTA
TCGCGTGGTTCCGGGCGAAGAAGAACAAAAATTCGAAGTGGAAAAATACATTGTTCACAAAGAATTCGAT
GACGATACCTACGACAACGATATCGCGCTGCTGCAGCTGAAAAGCGATAGTTCCCGTTGTGCCCAAGAAT
CATCGGTCGTGCGCACCGTTTGCCTGCCGCCGGCAGACCTGCAGCTGCCGGATTGGACGGAATGTGAACT
GAGTGGCTATGGTAAACATGAAGCACTGAGTCCGTTCTACTCCGAACGTCTGAAAGAAGCTCATGTTCGT
CTGTACCCGAGCTCTCGCTGTACCTCCCAACACCTGCTGAACCGTACCGTCACGGACAATATGCTGTGCG
CAGGTGATACGCGTAGCGGCGGTCCGCAGGCAAACCTGCACGACGCTTGTCAAGGCGATTCTGGCGGTCC
GCTGGTCTGCCTGAATGACGGTCGCATGACCCTGGTGGGCATTATCAGTTGGGGCCTGGGTTGCGGCCAG
AAAGATGTTCCGGGCGTCTATACCAAAGTGACGAACTACCTGGACTGGATCCGTGATAATATGCGCCCGG
CGGCCGC
